Addgene plasmid #155118: pME-QFGal4-SV40pA
Purpose: Middle entry vector containing QFGal4
Depositing lab: Bret Pearson. Depositing organization: Hospital for Sick Children. Publication: An optimized QF-binary expression system for use in zebrafish. Burgess J, Burrows JT, Sadhak R, Chiang S, Weiss A, D'Amata C, Molinaro AM, Zhu S, Long M, Hu C, Krause HM, Pearson BJ. Dev Biol. 2020 Jul 19. pii: S0012-1606(20)30202-5. doi: 10.1016/j.ydbio.2020.07.007. PubMed 32697972.
Backbone
  Vector backbone: pDONR221
  Backbone manufacturer: Invitrogen
  Backbone size w/o insert (bp): 2544
  Total vector size (bp): 3824
  Vector type: Gateway middle entry vector
Growth in bacteria
  Bacterial resistance: Kanamycin, 50 μg/mL
  Growth temperature: 37°C
  Growth strain: DH5alpha
  Copy number: High Copy
Gene/Insert
  Gene/Insert name: QFGal4
  Species: S. cerevisiae (budding yeast); Neurospora crassa
  Insert size (bp): 1280
  GenBank ID: 855828 3875756
  Cloning method: Restriction Enzyme; 5′ cloning site SacI (not destroyed); 3′ cloning site HindIII (not destroyed)
  Sequencing primers: 5′ CAC GAC GTT GTA AAA CGA C; 3′ CAG GAA ACA GCT ATG AC
Terms and licenses: Academic/Nonprofit Terms; Industry Terms: Not Available to Industry
Depositor comments: Can be recombined with any p5E vector containing a promoter to allow for tissue-specific expression of QFGal4. Note that an SV40pA is included after QFGal4.
How to cite: pME-QFGal4-SV40pA was a gift from Bret Pearson (Addgene plasmid # 155118 ; http://n2t.net/addgene:155118 ; RRID:Addgene_155118)
