[The description below was written by a language model from this plasmid's Addgene catalogue record and pLannotate feature annotations shown in this document.]
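Description:
pME-QFGal4-SV40pA is a Gateway middle entry clone built on the pDONR221 backbone, with a total size of 3,824 bp. It is propagated in E. coli from a high-copy ColE1/pUC-type origin and selected with kanamycin through an aminoglycoside phosphotransferase (KanR) gene. The rrnB T1 and T2 terminators typical of pDONR-derived backbones flank the cloning region and insulate it from read-through transcription. Short lacZα, lacI, T7 promoter and pBluescript MCS fragments annotated in the sequence appear to be cloning remnants rather than functional elements.

The payload sits between attL1 and attL2 sites, which allow LR Clonase-mediated transfer into a destination vector. It encodes QFGal4, a chimeric transcriptional activator of about 1.3 kb, inserted between SacI and HindIII sites. In it, an N-terminal portion of the Neurospora crassa QF protein (qa-1f), the regulator that binds a 16-bp consensus site upstream of quinate metabolism genes, is followed by the activation domain of Saccharomyces cerevisiae GAL4. An SV40 polyadenylation signal lies downstream of the coding sequence within the att-flanked cassette, so the transferred unit carries its own transcript termination signal; the annotation places this signal on the opposite strand to the coding sequence. The entry clone has no eukaryotic promoter of its own.

According to the depositor, the plasmid is meant to be recombined with any 5′ entry (p5E) vector carrying a promoter, giving tissue-specific expression of QFGal4. It comes from work optimizing the QF binary expression system for zebrafish, in which a driver line expressing the activator switches on separate QF-responsive reporter or effector transgenes.
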