Features (pLannotate 1.2.2; 14 found; start..end, strand, type, name):
     99..142     +  terminator     rrnB T1 terminator: Escherichia coli rrnB; transcription terminator T1 from the E. coli rrnB gene
    189..225     -  CDS            lacZα (fragment): LacZα fragment of β-galactosidase; lacZ fragment
    241..340     +  protein_bind   attL1: mutant version of attL; recombination site for the Gateway® LR reaction LR Clonase™
    387..974     +  CDS            qa-1f (fragment): QA1F_NEUCR - Protein predicted: Swiss-Prot protein existence level 4. Transcription activation of genes for enzymes and proteins of quinate metabolism by binding to a 16 base-pair sequence (consensus 5'- GGRTAARYRYTTAYCC-3') in front of each Qa genes. From Neurospora crassa (strain ATCC 24698 / 74-OR23-1A / CBS 708.71 / DSM 1257 / FGSC 987).
   1020..1364    +  CDS            GAL4 activation domain: activation domain of the GAL4 transcriptional activator; Saccharomyces cerevisiae GAL4 (truncated)
   1396..1413    -  promoter       T7 promoter (fragment): promoter for bacteriophage T7 RNA polymerase
   1418..1550    -  polyA_signal   SV40 poly(A) signal: SV40 polyadenylation signal
   1567..1611    +  misc_feature   MCS (fragment): pBluescript multiple cloning site
   1621..1720    -  protein_bind   attL2: mutant version of attL; recombination site for the Gateway® LR reaction LR Clonase™
   1738..1756    -  promoter       T7 promoter: promoter for bacteriophage T7 RNA polymerase
   1890..2699    +  CDS            KanR: aminoglycoside phosphotransferase; aph(3')-Ia; confers resistance to kanamycin in bacteria or G418 (Geneticin®) in eukaryotes
   2846..3434    +  rep_origin     ori: high-copy-number ColE1/pMB1/pBR322/pUC origin of replication
   3617..3709    +  CDS            lacI (fragment): lac repressor; lacI; The lac repressor binds to the lac operator to inhibit transcription in E. coli. This inhibition can be relieved by adding lactose or isopropyl-β-D-thiogalactopyranoside (IPTG).
   3764..3791    -  terminator     rrnB T2 terminator: transcription terminator T2 from the E. coli rrnB gene
>Addgene plasmid #155118 | pME-QFGal4-SV40pA | addgene full sequence | sequence record 310836 | Addgene NGS Result
GTCCTGCCCGCCACCCTCCGGGCCGTTGCTTCACAACGTTCAAATCCGCTCCCGGCGGATTTGTCCTACT
CAGGAGAGCGTTCACCGACAAACAACAGATAAAACGAAAGGCCCAGTCTTCCGACTGAGCCTTTCGTTTT
ATTTGATGCCTGGCAGTTCCCTACTCTCGCGTTAACGCTAGCATGGATGTTTTCCCAGTCACGACGTTGT
AAAACGACGGCCAGTCTTAAGCTCGGGCCCCAAATAATGATTTTATTTTGACTGATAGTGACCTGTTCGT
TGCAACAAATTGATGAGCAATGCTTTTTTATAATGCCAACTTTGTACAAAAAAGCAGGCTCGAATTGGAG
CTCGCCGCCACCATGGCACCCAAGAAGAAGAGGAAGATGCCGCCTAAACGCAAGACACTCAATGCCGCTG
CCGAAGCCAATGCCCACGCTGATGGCCATGCTGATGGCAATGCTGATGGTCATGTCGCTAACACTGCAGC
AAGCAGCAACAACGCCCGTTTTGCGGACTTGACCAACATTGACACACCCGGCCTCGGCCCTACCACGACG
ACGTTACTTGTCGAGCCCGCTCGTTCGAAACGCCAGAGAGTCTCGAGGGCCTGTGATCAGTGTCGAGCTG
CACGTGAAAAGTGTGATGGAATCCAGCCGGCTTGCTTCCCCTGTGTGTCGCAGGGCCGGTCGTGTACCTA
CCAGGCCAGTCCCAAGAAGCGAGGAGTCCAGACGGGCTACATCCGCACTCTCGAACTGGCTCTGGCTTGG
ATGTTCGAGAACGTTGCCCGCAGCGAGGACGCCCTCCACAATCTTTTGGTCCGTGATGCTGGCCAGGGCA
GCGCTCTCCTGGTCGGCAAAGACTCGCCTGCTGCAGAACGCCTGCATGCAAGATGGGCGACGAGTCGAGT
CAACAAAAGCATCACCCGTCTTCTCTCAGGTGCTAGCACTAGTAGCGCCGGTCAACAGCAACAGCTGCAA
TCATTAGTGCCACTGACCCCGTCTGCTTTGTTTGGTGGCGCCAATTTTAATCAAAGTGGGAATATTGCTG
ATAGCTCATTGTCCTTCACTTTCACTAACAGTAGCAACGGTCCGAACCTCATAACAACTCAAACAAATTC
TCAAGCGCTTTCACAACCAATTGCCTCCTCTAACGTTCATGATAACTTCATGAATAATGAAATCACGGCT
AGTAAAATTGATGATGGTAATAATTCAAAACCACTGTCACCTGGTTGGACGGACCAAACTGCGTATAACG
CGTTTGGAATCACTACAGGGATGTTTAATACCACTACAATGGATGATGTATATAACTATCTATTCGATGA
TGAAGATACCCCACCAAACCCAAAAAAAGAGTAACCCGGGAGCGGCCCCTCTCGAGCCTCTAGAACTATA
GTGAGTCGTATTACGTAGATCCAGACATGATAAGATACATTGATGAGTTTGGACAAACCACAACTAGAAT
GCAGTGAAAAAAATGCTTTATTTGTGAAATTTGTGATGCTATTGCTTTATTTGTAACCATTATAAGCTGC
AATAAACAAGAGATCTGATCTAGAGGATCAAGCTTATCGATACCGTCGACCTCGAGGGGGGGCCCGGTAC
CCAGCTTTTGACCCAGCTTTCTTGTACAAAGTTGGCATTATAAGAAAGCATTGCTTATCAATTTGTTGCA
ACGAACAGGTCACTATCAGTCAAAATAAAATCATTATTTGCCATCCAGCTGATATCCCCTATAGTGAGTC
GTATTACATGGTCATAGCTGTTTCCTGGCAGCTCTGGCCCGTGTCTCAAAATCTCTGATGTTACATTGCA
CAAGATAAAAATATATCATCATGAACAATAAAACTGTCTGCTTACATAAACAGTAATACAAGGGGTGTTA
TGAGCCATATTCAACGGGAAACGTCGAGGCCGCGATTAAATTCCAACATGGATGCTGATTTATATGGGTA
TAAATGGGCTCGCGATAATGTCGGGCAATCAGGTGCGACAATCTATCGCTTGTATGGGAAGCCCGATGCG
CCAGAGTTGTTTCTGAAACATGGCAAAGGTAGCGTTGCCAATGATGTTACAGATGAGATGGTCAGACTAA
ACTGGCTGACGGAATTTATGCCTCTTCCGACCATCAAGCATTTTATCCGTACTCCTGATGATGCATGGTT
ACTCACCACTGCGATCCCCGGAAAAACAGCATTCCAGGTATTAGAAGAATATCCTGATTCAGGTGAAAAT
ATTGTTGATGCGCTGGCAGTGTTCCTGCGCCGGTTGCATTCGATTCCTGTTTGTAATTGTCCTTTTAACA
GCGATCGCGTATTTCGTCTCGCTCAGGCGCAATCACGAATGAATAACGGTTTGGTTGATGCGAGTGATTT
TGATGACGAGCGTAATGGCTGGCCTGTTGAACAAGTCTGGAAAGAAATGCATAAACTTTTGCCATTCTCA
CCGGATTCAGTCGTCACTCATGGTGATTTCTCACTTGATAACCTTATTTTTGACGAGGGGAAATTAATAG
GTTGTATTGATGTTGGACGAGTCGGAATCGCAGACCGATACCAGGATCTTGCCATCCTATGGAACTGCCT
CGGTGAGTTTTCTCCTTCATTACAGAAACGGCTTTTTCAAAAATATGGTATTGATAATCCTGATATGAAT
AAATTGCAGTTTCATTTGATGCTCGATGAGTTTTTCTAATCAGAATTGGTTAATTGGTTGTAACACTGGC
AGAGCATTACGCTGACTTGACGGGACGGCGCAAGCTCATGACCAAAATCCCTTAACGTGAGTTACGCGTC
GTTCCACTGAGCGTCAGACCCCGTAGAAAAGATCAAAGGATCTTCTTGAGATCCTTTTTTTCTGCGCGTA
ATCTGCTGCTTGCAAACAAAAAAACCACCGCTACCAGCGGTGGTTTGTTTGCCGGATCAAGAGCTACCAA
CTCTTTTTCCGAAGGTAACTGGCTTCAGCAGAGCGCAGATACCAAATACTGTTCTTCTAGTGTAGCCGTA
GTTAGGCCACCACTTCAAGAACTCTGTAGCACCGCCTACATACCTCGCTCTGCTAATCCTGTTACCAGTG
GCTGCTGCCAGTGGCGATAAGTCGTGTCTTACCGGGTTGGACTCAAGACGATAGTTACCGGATAAGGCGC
AGCGGTCGGGCTGAACGGGGGGTTCGTGCACACAGCCCAGCTTGGAGCGAACGACCTACACCGAACTGAG
ATACCTACAGCGTGAGCTATGAGAAAGCGCCACGCTTCCCGAAGGGAGAAAGGCGGACAGGTATCCGGTA
AGCGGCAGGGTCGGAACAGGAGAGCGCACGAGGGAGCTTCCAGGGGGAAACGCCTGGTATCTTTATAGTC
CTGTCGGGTTTCGCCACCTCTGACTTGAGCGTCGATTTTTGTGATGCTCGTCAGGGGGGCGGAGCCTATG
GAAAAACGCCAGCAACGCGGCCTTTTTACGGTTCCTGGCCTTTTGCTGGCCTTTTGCTCACATGTTCTTT
CCTGCGTTATCCCCTGATTCTGTGGATAACCGTATTACCGCCTTTGAGTGAGCTGATACCGCTCGCCGCA
GCCGAACGACCGAGCGCAGCGAGTCAGTGAGCGAGGAAGCGGAAGAGCGCCCAATACGCAAACCGCCTCT
CCCCGCGCGTTGGCCGATTCATTAATGCAGCTGGCACGACAGGTTTCCCGACTGGAAAGCGGGCAGTGAG
CGCAACGCAATTAATACGCGTACCGCTAGCCAGGAAGAGTTTGTAGAAACGCAAAAAGGCCATCCGTCAG
GATGGCCTTCTGCTTAGTTTGATGCCTGGCAGTTTATGGCGGGC
